>Addgene plasmid #191296 | pTETDuet_M42FDHFR_R166QTS | addgene full sequence | sequence record 378523 | Addgene NGS Result
CTTAAGTCGAACAGAAAGTAATCGTATTGTACATCCCTATCAGTGATAGAGATTGACATCCCTATCAGTG
ATAGAGATACTGAGCACATCAGCAGGACGCACTGACCGAATTCATTAAAGAGGAGAAAGGTACCATGCTG
CAGATCTCATGAAACAGTACCTGGAGCTGATGCAAAAAGTTCTGGATGAGGGTACCCAGAAAAACGACCG
CACGGGTACCGGAACGCTGAGCATTTTTGGCCATCAGATGCGTTTTAACCTGCAGGACGGATTCCCGCTG
GTTACGACCAAACGCTGCCACCTGCGTAGCATTATTCATGAGCTGCTGTGGTTTCTGCAAGGTGACACTA
ACATCGCGTATCTGCACGAAAACAATGTGACGATCTGGGATGAATGGGCCGATGAAAACGGCGATCTGGG
CCCAGTGTATGGTAAACAGTGGCGCGCCTGGCCAACGCCAGATGGCCGCCACATCGATCAGATCACGACC
GTGCTGAATCAACTGAAAAACGACCCGGACAGCCGCCGCATTATTGTTTCCGCGTGGAATGTGGGTGAAC
TGGATAAAATGGCGCTGGCGCCGTGCCATGCATTCTTCCAGTTTTACGTTGCGGACGGTAAGCTGAGCTG
TCAACTTTATCAGCAGAGCTGCGATGTTTTCCTCGGCCTGCCGTTCAATATCGCCAGCTACGCGTTACTG
GTGCATATGATGGCGCAGCAGTGCGACCTGGAGGTGGGTGATTTTGTCTGGACCGGCGGTGATACCCACC
TGTACAGCAACCATATGGACCAAACGCATCTGCAATTGAGCCGTGAGCCGCGTCCGCTGCCGAAACTGAT
TATTAAGCGCAAACCCGAGAGCATCTTTGACTATCGTTTCGAAGACTTCGAGATTGAAGGCTACGATCCG
CACCCGGGTATCAAAGCGCCGGTGGCTATCTAACTCGAGTCTGGTAAAGAAACCGCTGCTGCGAAATTTG
AACGCCAGCACATGGACTCGTCTACTAGCGCAGCTTAATTAACCTAGGCTGCTGCCACCGCTGAGCAATA
ACTAGCATAACCCCTTGGGGCCTCTAAACGGGTCTTGAGGGGTTTTTTGCTGAAACCTCAGGCATTTGAG
AAGCACACGGTCACACTGCTTCCGGTAGTCAATAAACCGGTAAACCAGCAATAGACATAAGCGGCTATTT
AACGACCCTGCCCTGAACCGACGACCGGGTCGAATTTGCTTTCGAATTTCTGCCATTCATCCGCTTATTA
TCACTTATTCAGGCGTAGCAACCAGGCGTTTAAGGGCACCAATAACTGCCTTAAAAAAATTACGCCCCGC
CCTGCCACTCATCGCAGTACTGTTGTAATTCATTAAGCATTCTGCCGACATGGAAGCCATCACAAACGGC
ATGATGAACCTGAATCGCCAGCGGCATCAGCACCTTGTCGCCTTGCGTATAATATTTGCCCATAGTGAAA
ACGGGGGCGAAGAAGTTGTCCATATTGGCCACGTTTAAATCAAAACTGGTGAAACTCACCCAGGGATTGG
CTGAGACGAAAAACATATTCTCAATAAACCCTTTAGGGAAATAGGCCAGGTTTTCACCGTAACACGCCAC
ATCTTGCGAATATATGTGTAGAAACTGCCGGAAATCGTCGTGGTATTCACTCCAGAGCGATGAAAACGTT
TCAGTTTGCTCATGGAAAACGGTGTAACAAGGGTGAACACTATCCCATATCACCAGCTCACCGTCTTTCA
TTGCCATACGGAACTCCGGATGAGCATTCATCAGGCGGGCAAGAATGTGAATAAAGGCCGGATAAAACTT
GTGCTTATTTTTCTTTACGGTCTTTAAAAAGGCCGTAATATCCAGCTGAACGGTCTGGTTATAGGTACAT
TGAGCAACTGACTGAAATGCCTCAAAATGTTCTTTACGATGCCATTGGGATATATCAACGGTGGTATATC
CAGTGATTTTTTTCTCCATTTTAGCTTCCTTAGCTCCTGAAAATCTCGATAACTCAAAAAATACGCCCGG
TAGTGATCTTATTTCATTATGGTGAAAGTTGGAACCTCTTACGTGCCGATCAACGTCTCATTTTCGCCAA
AAGTTGGCCCAGGGCTTCCCGGTATCAACAGGGACACCAGGATTTATTTATTCTGCGAAGTGATCTTCCG
TCACAGGTATTTATTCGGCGCAAAGTGCGTCGGGTGATGCTGCCAACTTACTGATTTAGTGTATGATGGT
GTTTTTGAGGTGCTCCAGTGGCTTCTGTTTCTATCAGCTGTCCCTCCTGTTCAGCTACTGACGGGGTGGT
GCGTAACGGCAAAAGCACCGCCGGACATCAGCGCTAGCGGAGTGTATACTGGCTTACTATGTTGGCACTG
ATGAGGGTGTCAGTGAAGTGCTTCATGTGGCAGGAGAAAAAAGGCTGCACCGGTGCGTCAGCAGAATATG
TGATACAGGATATATTCCGCTTCCTCGCTCACTGACTCGCTACGCTCGGTCGTTCGACTGCGGCGAGCGG
AAATGGCTTACGAACGGGGCGGAGATTTCCTGGAAGATGCCAGGAAGATACTTAACAGGGAAGTGAGAGG
GCCGCGGCAAAGCCGTTTTTCCATAGGCTCCGCCCCCCTGACAAGCATCACGAAATCTGACGCTCAAATC
AGTGGTGGCGAAACCCGACAGGACTATAAAGATACCAGGCGTTTCCCCCTGGCGGCTCCCTCGTGCGCTC
TCCTGTTCCTGCCTTTCGGTTTACCGGTGTCATTCCGCTGTTATGGCCGCGTTTGTCTCATTCCACGCCT
GACACTCAGTTCCGGGTAGGCAGTTCGCTCCAAGCTGGACTGTATGCACGAACCCCCCGTTCAGTCCGAC
CGCTGCGCCTTATCCGGTAACTATCGTCTTGAGTCCAACCCGGAAAGACATGCAAAAGCACCACTGGCAG
CAGCCACTGGTAATTGATTTAGAGGAGTTAGTCTTGAAGTCATGCGCCGGTTAAGGCTAAACTGAAAGGA
CAAGTTTTGGTGACTGCGCTCCTCCAAGCCAGTTACCTCGGTTCAAAGAGTTGGTAGCTCAGAGAACCTT
CGAAAAACCGCCCTGCAAGGCGGTTTTTTCGTTTTCAGAGCAAGAGATTACGCGCAGACCAAAACGATCT
CAAGAAGATCATCTTATTAATCAGATAAAATATTTCTAGATTTCAGTGCAATTTATCTCTTCAAATGTAG
CACCTGAAGTCAGCCCCATACGATATAAGTTGTAATTCTCATGTTAGTCATGCCCCGCGCCCACCGGAAG
GAGCTGACTGGGTTGAAGGCTCTCAAGGGCATCGGTCGAGATCCCGGTGCCTAATGAGTGAGCTAACTTA
CATTAATTGCGTTGCGCTCACTGCCCGCTTTCCAGTCGGGAAACCTGTCGTGCCAGCTGCATTAATGAAT
CGGCCAACGCGCGGGGAGAGGCGGTTTGCGTATTGGGCGCCAGGGTGGTTTTTCTTTTCACCAGTGAGAC
GGGCAACAGCTGATTGCCCTTCACCGCCTGGCCCTGAGAGAGTTGCAGCAAGCGGTCCACGCTGGTTTGC
CCCAGCAGGCGAAAATCCTGTTTGATGGTGGTTAACGGCGGGATATAACATGAGCTGTCTTCGGTATCGT
CGTATCCCACTACCGAGATGTCCGCACCAACGCGCAGCCCGGACTCGGTAATGGCGCGCATTGCGCCCAG
CGCCATCTGATCGTTGGCAACCAGCATCGCAGTGGGAACGATGCCCTCATTCAGCATTTGCATGGTTTGT
TGAAAACCGGACATGGCACTCCAGTCGCCTTCCCGTTCCGCTATCGGCTGAATTTGATTGCGAGTGAGAT
ATTTATGCCAGCCAGCCAGACGCAGACGCGCCGAGACAGAACTTAATGGGCCCGCTAACAGCGCGATTTG
CTGGTGACCCAATGCGACCAGATGCTCCACGCCCAGTCGCGTACCGTCTTCATGGGAGAAAATAATACTG
TTGATGGGTGTCTGGTCAGAGACATCAAGAAATAACGCCGGAACATTAGTGCAGGCAGCTTCCACAGCAA
TGGCATCCTGGTCATCCAGCGGATAGTTAATGATCAGCCCACTGACGCGTTGCGCGAGAAGATTGTGCAC
CGCCGCTTTACAGGCTTCGACGCCGCTTCGTTCTACCATCGACACCACCACGCTGGCACCCAGTTGATCG
GCGCGAGATTTAATCGCCGCGACAATTTGCGACGGCGCGTGCAGGGCCAGACTGGAGGTGGCAACGCCAA
TCAGCAACGACTGTTTGCCCGCCAGTTGTTGTGCCACGCGGTTGGGAATGTAATTCAGCTCCGCCATCGC
CGCTTCCACTTTTTCCCGCGTTTTCGCAGAAACGTGGCTGGCCTGGTTCACCACGCGGGAAACGGTCTGA
TAAGAGACACCGGCATACTCTGCGACATCGTATAACGTTACTGGTTTCACATTCACCACCCTGAATTGAC
TCTCTTCCGGGCGCTATCATGCCATACCGCGAAAGGTTTTGCGCCATTCGATGGTGTCCGGGATCTCGAC
GCTCTCCCTTATGCGACTCCTGCATTAGGAAATTAATACGACTCACTATAGGGGAATTGTGAGCGGATAA
CAATTCCCCTGTAGAAATAATTTTGTTTAACTTTAATAAGGAGATATACCATGATCAGTCTGATTGCGGC
GTTAGCGGTAGATCGCGTTATCGGCATGGAAAACGCCATGCCGTGGAACCTGCCTGCCGATCTCGCCTGG
TTTAAACGCAACACCTTAAATAAACCCGTGATTTTTGGCCGCCATACCTGGGAATCAATCGGTCGTCCGT
TGCCAGGACGCAAAAATATTATCCTCAGCAGTCAACCGGGTACGGACGATCGCGTAACGTGGGTGAAGTC
GGTGGATGAAGCCATCGCGGCGTGTGGTGACGTACCAGAAATCATGGTGATTGGCGGCGGTCGCGTTTAT
GAACAGTTCTTGCCAAAAGCGCAAAAACTGTATCTGACGCATATCGACGCAGAAGTGGAAGGCGACACCC
ATTTCCCGGATTACGAGCCGGATGACTGGGAATCGGTATTCAGCGAATTCCACGATGCTGATGCGCAGAA
CTCTCACAGCTATTGCTTTGAGATTCTGGAGCGGCGGTAACAGGCGTCGACAAGCTTGCGGCCGCATAAT
G
Features (pLannotate 1.2.2; 19 found; start..end, strand, type, name):
     34..107     +  promoter       PLtetO-1 promoter: modified phage lambda PL promoter with tet operator sites (Lutz and Bujard, 1997)
    149..940     +  CDS            thyA: TYSY_ECO57 - Experimental evidence at protein level: Swiss-Prot protein existence level 1. Catalyzes the reductive methylation of 2'-deoxyuridine-5'- monophosphate (dUMP) to 2'-deoxythymidine-5'-monophosphate (dTMP) while utilizing 5,10-methylenetetrahydrofolate (mTHF) as the methyl donor and reductant in the reaction, yielding dihydrofolate (DHF) as a by- product. This enzymatic reaction provides an intracellular de novo source of dTMP, an essential precursor for DNA biosynthesis. From Escherichia coli O157:H7.
    956..997     +  CDS            S-Tag (fragment): affinity and epitope tag derived from pancreatic ribonuclease A
   1027..1044    +  CDS            SET1 (fragment): solubility-enhancement tag derived from T7 phage gene 10B
   1052..1099    +  terminator     T7 terminator: transcription terminator for bacteriophage T7 RNA polymerase
   1323..1979    -  CDS            cat: CAT_ECOLX - Experimental evidence at protein level: Swiss-Prot protein existence level 1. This enzyme is an effector of chloramphenicol resistance in bacteria. From Escherichia coli. This protein is used as a marker in many commonly used cloning vectors, such as pACYC184.
   1980..2082    -  promoter       cat promoter: promoter of the E. coli cat gene encoding chloramphenicol acetyltransferase
   2203..2346    +  mobile_element IS1 (fragment): prokaryotic transposable element IS1
   2465..2520    -  rep_origin     RSF ori (fragment): Plasmids containing the RSF 1030 origin of replication can be propagated in E. coli cells that contain additional plasmids with compatible origins.
   2608..3153    -  rep_origin     p15A ori: Plasmids containing the medium-copy-number p15A origin of replication can be propagated in E. coli cells that contain a second plasmid with the ColE1 origin.
   3265..3329    -  CDS            TcR (fragment): tetracycline efflux protein; tet; confers resistance to tetracycline
   3344..3365    -  protein_bind   CAP binding site: CAP binding activates transcription in the presence of cAMP. E. coli catabolite activator protein
   3378..4460    -  CDS            lacI: lac repressor; lacI; The lac repressor binds to the lac operator to inhibit transcription in E. coli. This inhibition can be relieved by adding lactose or isopropyl-β-D-thiogalactopyranoside (IPTG).
   4461..4538    -  promoter       lacI promoter: lacI
   4546..4581    -  CDS            TcR (fragment): tetracycline efflux protein; tet; confers resistance to tetracycline
   4584..4602    +  promoter       T7 promoter: promoter for bacteriophage T7 RNA polymerase
   4603..4627    +  protein_bind   lac operator: The lac repressor binds to the lac operator to inhibit transcription in E. coli. This inhibition can be relieved by adding lactose or isopropyl-β-D-thiogalactopyranoside (IPTG). lac repressor encoded by lacI
   4642..4664    +  RBS            RBS: efficient ribosome binding site from bacteriophage T7 gene 10 (Olins and Rangwala, 1989)
   4671..5150    +  CDS            ecDHFR: E. coli dihydrofolate reductase; folA
