[The description below was written by a language model from this plasmid's Addgene catalogue record and pLannotate feature annotations shown in this document.]
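Description:
pTETDuet_M42FDHFR_R166QTS is a 5.2 kb bacterial co-expression plasmid built on the pTET-duet backbone, a Duet-style two-cassette vector for E. coli. It replicates from a p15A origin, which is compatible with ColE1-type plasmids, and the record lists it as low copy. It is selected with chloramphenicol through a cat gene driven by its own promoter. The annotated short fragments of IS1, an RSF origin and the tetracycline resistance gene appear to be backbone remnants rather than functional elements.

The payload consists of two E. coli folate-metabolism genes, each carrying a point mutation. The folA gene, encoding dihydrofolate reductase with the M42F substitution, sits behind a T7 promoter with an adjacent lac operator and the phage T7 gene 10 ribosome binding site. A plasmid-borne lacI cassette supplies the repressor, so this cassette has the usual T7/lac architecture that responds to T7 RNA polymerase and IPTG. Immediately downstream, across the plasmid's numbering origin, the thyA gene, encoding thymidylate synthase with the R166Q substitution, is driven by the PLtetO-1 promoter, a lambda PL derivative carrying tet operator sites. It is followed by residual S-tag and other tag fragments from the parent vector and by a T7 terminator. No tetR gene is annotated on the plasmid, so any Tet-based regulation would depend on the host.

DHFR and thymidylate synthase are metabolically coupled: thymidylate synthase produces dihydrofolate as a by-product of dTMP synthesis, and DHFR reduces it. The stated purpose is co-expression of the two enzymes. Pairing defined mutants on one plasmid fits the associated study of the genetic landscape of this metabolic interaction, although the record does not describe the functional effect of either mutation.
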