Addgene plasmid #191296: pTETDuet_M42FDHFR_R166QTS
Purpose: Bacterial co-expression of E. coli folA (Dihydrofolate Reductase) and E. coli thyA (Thymidylate Synthase)
Depositing lab: Kimberly Reynolds. Depositing organization: University of Texas Southwestern Medical Center. Publication: The genetic landscape of a metabolic interaction. Nguyen TN, Ingle C, Thompson S, Reynolds KA. Nat Commun. 2024 Apr 18;15(1):3351. doi: 10.1038/s41467-024-47671-0. PubMed 38637543.
Backbone
  Vector backbone: pTET-duet
  Vector type: Bacterial Expression
Growth in bacteria
  Bacterial resistance: Chloramphenicol, 25 μg/mL
  Growth temperature: 30°C
  Growth strain: DH5alpha
  Copy number: Low Copy
Gene/Insert
  Gene/Insert name: folA, thyA (alt names: DHFR; TS)
  Species: E. coli
  Mutation: M42F DHFR, R166Q TYMS
  Promoter: T7 (folA), Tet (thyA)
  Cloning method: Restriction Enzyme; 5′ cloning site EcoNI (not destroyed); 3′ cloning site NotI (not destroyed)
  Sequencing primers: 5′ _GGATCTCGACGCTCTCCCTT; 3′ _CCGCTGAGCAATAACTAGC
Terms and licenses: Academic/Nonprofit Terms; Industry Terms: Not Available to Industry
Depositor comments: Please visit https://doi.org/10.1101/2023.05.28.542639 for bioRxiv preprint.
How to cite: pTETDuet_M42FDHFR_R166QTS was a gift from Kimberly Reynolds (Addgene plasmid # 191296 ; http://n2t.net/addgene:191296 ; RRID:Addgene_191296)
